Addgene plasmid #111289: HsCLYBL(aa23-340) D320N-His
Purpose: bacterial expression
Depositing lab: Vamsi Mootha. Depositing organization: Massachusetts General Hospital. Publication: The Human Knockout Gene CLYBL Connects Itaconate to Vitamin B12. Shen H, Campanello GC, Flicker D, Grabarek Z, Hu J, Luo C, Banerjee R, Mootha VK. Cell. 2017 Nov 2;171(4):771-782.e11. doi: 10.1016/j.cell.2017.09.051. Epub 2017 Oct 19. PubMed 29056341.
Backbone
  Vector backbone: pET30a
  Backbone size w/o insert (bp): 5400
  Vector type: Bacterial Expression
Growth in bacteria
  Bacterial resistance: Kanamycin, 50 μg/mL
  Growth temperature: 37°C
  Growth strain: DH5alpha
  Copy number: Unknown
Gene/Insert
  Gene/Insert name: human CLYBL ( aa23-340) D320N codon optimized for bacterial expression
  Species: H. sapiens (human)
  Insert size (bp): 1000
  Entrez Gene: CLYBL (a.k.a. CLB)
  Tag / fusion protein: His tag (C terminal on backbone)
Terms and licenses: Academic/Nonprofit Terms; Industry Terms: Not Available to Industry
How to cite: HsCLYBL(aa23-340) D320N-His was a gift from Vamsi Mootha (Addgene plasmid # 111289 ; http://n2t.net/addgene:111289 ; RRID:Addgene_111289)
