[The description below was written by a language model from this plasmid's Addgene catalogue record and pLannotate feature annotations shown in this document.]
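Description:
HsCLYBL(aa23-340) D320N-His is a bacterial expression plasmid built on the pET30a backbone for producing a recombinant, tagged form of human CLYBL in E. coli. The insert encodes residues 23–340 of the human protein, codon optimized for bacterial expression and carrying a D320N substitution; the record does not state why the first 22 residues were omitted or what the mutation does to the enzyme. CLYBL is annotated as a mitochondrial citramalyl-CoA lyase that cleaves citramalyl-CoA to acetyl-CoA and pyruvate in the C5-dicarboxylate pathway that detoxifies itaconate, a metabolite that poisons vitamin B12. It also shows malate synthase activity in vitro.

The coding sequence sits downstream of a T7 promoter with an adjacent lac operator and the phage T7 gene 10 ribosome binding site, and is followed in frame by a backbone-derived C-terminal polyhistidine tag (an 18-nt match, consistent with six histidines) and then the T7 terminator. The plasmid-borne lacI gene supplies repressor, so transcription stays off until IPTG or lactose is added in a host that provides T7 RNA polymerase. The His tag allows metal-affinity purification of the product.

Selection is by kanamycin through the aph(3')-Ia gene, and replication relies on a pBR322-type ori accompanied by bom and rop, with rop restraining copy number. An f1 origin is also present. The short SET1, AmpR promoter, TcR and YPB1 hits in the feature table are fragmentary matches to backbone sequence rather than functional parts. The sequenced record is 6,191 nt, slightly shorter than the sum of the approximate catalogue backbone and insert sizes.
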