Features (pLannotate 1.2.2; 19 found; start..end, strand, type, name):
     65..83      +  promoter       T7 promoter: promoter for bacteriophage T7 RNA polymerase
     84..108     +  protein_bind   lac operator: The lac repressor binds to the lac operator to inhibit transcription in E. coli. This inhibition can be relieved by adding lactose or isopropyl-β-D-thiogalactopyranoside (IPTG). lac repressor encoded by lacI
    123..145     +  RBS            RBS: efficient ribosome binding site from bacteriophage T7 gene 10 (Olins and Rangwala, 1989)
    156..1109    +  CDS            CLYBL (fragment): CLYBL_HUMAN - Also known as CLB. Experimental evidence at protein level: Swiss-Prot protein existence level 1. Mitochondrial citramalyl-CoA lyase indirectly involved in the vitamin B12 metabolism (PubMed:29056341). Converts citramalyl-CoA into acetyl-CoA and pyruvate in the C5-dicarboxylate catabolism pathway (PubMed:29056341). The C5-dicarboxylate catabolism pathway is required to detoxify itaconate, a vitamin B12-poisoning metabolite (PubMed:29056341). Also acts as a malate synthase in vitro, converting glyoxylate and acetyl-CoA to malate (PubMed:29056341, PubMed:24334609). Also displays mal
   1116..1133    +  CDS            9xHis (fragment): 9xHis affinity tag
   1143..1192    +  CDS            SET1 (fragment): solubility-enhancement tag derived from T7 phage gene 10B
   1200..1247    +  terminator     T7 terminator: transcription terminator for bacteriophage T7 RNA polymerase
   1284..1712    +  rep_origin     f1 ori (sequence partly withheld): f1 bacteriophage origin of replication; arrow indicates direction of (+) strand synthesis
   1765..1822    +  promoter       AmpR promoter (fragment): bla
   1831..2646    -  CDS            KanR: aminoglycoside phosphotransferase; aph(3')-Ia; confers resistance to kanamycin in bacteria or G418 (Geneticin®) in eukaryotes
   2768..3356    +  rep_origin     ori: high-copy-number ColE1/pMB1/pBR322/pUC origin of replication
   3542..3681    -  misc_feature   bom: basis of mobility region from pBR322
   3783..3974    -  CDS            rop: Rop protein, which maintains plasmids at low copy number; rop
   3991..4371    +  CDS            YPB1_ECOLX: Protein predicted: Swiss-Prot protein existence level 4. From Escherichia coli.
   4443..4734    -  CDS            TcR (fragment): tetracycline efflux protein; tet; confers resistance to tetracycline
   4749..4770    -  protein_bind   CAP binding site: CAP binding activates transcription in the presence of cAMP. E. coli catabolite activator protein
   4783..5865    -  CDS            lacI: lac repressor; lacI; The lac repressor binds to the lac operator to inhibit transcription in E. coli. This inhibition can be relieved by adding lactose or isopropyl-β-D-thiogalactopyranoside (IPTG).
   5866..5943    -  promoter       lacI promoter: lacI
   5951..39      -  CDS            TcR (fragment) (across the origin): tetracycline efflux protein; tet; confers resistance to tetracycline
>Addgene plasmid #111289 | HsCLYBL(aa23-340) D320N-His | addgene full sequence | sequence record 218560 | Addgene NGS Result
CCGGTGATGCCGGCCACGATGCGTCCGGCGTAGAGGATCGAGATCGATCTCGATCCCGCGAAATTAATAC
GACTCACTATAGGGGAATTGTGAGCGGATAACAATTCCCCTCTAGAAATAATTTTGTTTAACTTTAAGAA
GGAGATATACATATGGCCAGCTTAGCCGCAGATATCCCGCGTCTGGGCTACAGTAGCAGCAGCCACCACA
AGTACATCCCTCGTCGCGCAGTGCTGTATGTGCCGGGCAACGATGAGAAGAAGATTAAGAAGATTCCGAG
CCTGAACGTGGATTGCGCAGTGCTGGACTGTGAGGACGGCGTGGCAGCCAACAAAAAGAACGAAGCCCGC
CTGCGCATCGTGAAGACCCTGGAGGACATCGATCTGGGCCCGACCGAGAAATGCGTGCGTGTGAACAGCG
TTAGCAGCGGTCTGGCAGAAGAGGATTTAGAGACCCTGCTGCAGAGCCGCGTTCTGCCGAGCAGTCTGAT
GCTGCCGAAGGTGGAGAGCCCGGAAGAGATCCAGTGGTTCGCCGATAAGTTCAGCTTCCACCTGAAGGGT
CGCAAGCTGGAGCAGCCGATGAACCTGATCCCTTTCGTGGAGACAGCCATGGGCCTGCTGAATTTCAAAG
CCGTGTGCGAGGAGACCCTGAAGGTTGGTCCGCAAGTGGGCCTGTTCCTGGACGCCGTTGTGTTCGGCGG
TGAGGACTTCCGCGCAAGCATTGGCGCAACCAGCAGTAAGGAGACCCTGGATATCCTGTATGCCCGCCAG
AAAATCGTGGTGATCGCCAAGGCCTTCGGCCTGCAGGCCATCGACCTGGTGTACATTGACTTCCGTGATG
GCGCCGGCTTACTGCGTCAGAGCCGCGAAGGTGCAGCCATGGGCTTCACCGGTAAGCAGGTTATCCACCC
TAACCAAATCGCCGTGGTGCAGGAACAGTTTAGCCCGAGCCCGGAGAAGATCAAGTGGGCCGAAGAGCTG
ATCGCCGCCTTCAAGGAGCATCAGCAGCTGGGCAAGGGTGCCTTTACCTTCCAAGGCAGCATGATTAACA
TGCCGCTGCTGAAGCAGGCCCAGAACACCGTTACCCTGGCCACCAGCATTAAGGAGAAACTCGAGCACCA
CCACCACCACCACTGAGATCCGGCTGCTAACAAAGCCCGAAAGGAAGCTGAGTTGGCTGCTGCCACCGCT
GAGCAATAACTAGCATAACCCCTTGGGGCCTCTAAACGGGTCTTGAGGGGTTTTTTGCTGAAAGGAGGAA
CTATATCCGGATTGGCGAATGGG
[124 nt withheld, positions 1284-1407]
C
[91 nt withheld, positions 1409-1499]
A
[49 nt withheld, positions 1501-1549]
CCTTTGACGTTGGAGTCCACGTTCTTT
[37 nt withheld, positions 1577-1613]
ACCCTATCTCGGTCTATTCTTTTGATTTATAAGGGATTTTGCCGATTTCGGCCTATTGGTTAAAAAATGA
GCTGATTTAACAAAAATTTAACGCGAATTTTAACAAAATATTAACGCTTACAATTTAGGTGGCACTTTTC
GGGGAAATGTGCGCGGAACCCCTATTTGTTTATTTTTCTAAATACATTCAAATATGTATCCGCTCATGAA
TTAATTCTTAGAAAAACTCATCGAGCATCAAATGAAACTGCAATTTATTCATATCAGGATTATCAATACC
ATATTTTTGAAAAAGCCGTTTCTGTAATGAAGGAGAAAACTCACCGAGGCAGTTCCATAGGATGGCAAGA
TCCTGGTATCGGTCTGCGATTCCGACTCGTCCAACATCAATACAACCTATTAATTTCCCCTCGTCAAAAA
TAAGGTTATCAAGTGAGAAATCACCATGAGTGACGACTGAATCCGGTGAGAATGGCAAAAGTTTATGCAT
TTCTTTCCAGACTTGTTCAACAGGCCAGCCATTACGCTCGTCATCAAAATCACTCGCATCAACCAAACCG
TTATTCATTCGTGATTGCGCCTGAGCGAGACGAAATACGCGATCGCTGTTAAAAGGACAATTACAAACAG
GAATCGAATGCAACCGGCGCAGGAACACTGCCAGCGCATCAACAATATTTTCACCTGAATCAGGATATTC
TTCTAATACCTGGAATGCTGTTTTCCCGGGGATCGCAGTGGTGAGTAACCATGCATCATCAGGAGTACGG
ATAAAATGCTTGATGGTCGGAAGAGGCATAAATTCCGTCAGCCAGTTTAGTCTGACCATCTCATCTGTAA
CATCATTGGCAACGCTACCTTTGCCATGTTTCAGAAACAACTCTGGCGCATCGGGCTTCCCATACAATCG
ATAGATTGTCGCACCTGATTGCCCGACATTATCGCGAGCCCATTTATACCCATATAAATCAGCATCCATG
TTGGAATTTAATCGCGGCCTAGAGCAAGACGTTTCCCGTTGAATATGGCTCATAACACCCCTTGTATTAC
TGTTTATGTAAGCAGACAGTTTTATTGTTCATGACCAAAATCCCTTAACGTGAGTTTTCGTTCCACTGAG
CGTCAGACCCCGTAGAAAAGATCAAAGGATCTTCTTGAGATCCTTTTTTTCTGCGCGTAATCTGCTGCTT
GCAAACAAAAAAACCACCGCTACCAGCGGTGGTTTGTTTGCCGGATCAAGAGCTACCAACTCTTTTTCCG
AAGGTAACTGGCTTCAGCAGAGCGCAGATACCAAATACTGTCCTTCTAGTGTAGCCGTAGTTAGGCCACC
ACTTCAAGAACTCTGTAGCACCGCCTACATACCTCGCTCTGCTAATCCTGTTACCAGTGGCTGCTGCCAG
TGGCGATAAGTCGTGTCTTACCGGGTTGGACTCAAGACGATAGTTACCGGATAAGGCGCAGCGGTCGGGC
TGAACGGGGGGTTCGTGCACACAGCCCAGCTTGGAGCGAACGACCTACACCGAACTGAGATACCTACAGC
GTGAGCTATGAGAAAGCGCCACGCTTCCCGAAGGGAGAAAGGCGGACAGGTATCCGGTAAGCGGCAGGGT
CGGAACAGGAGAGCGCACGAGGGAGCTTCCAGGGGGAAACGCCTGGTATCTTTATAGTCCTGTCGGGTTT
CGCCACCTCTGACTTGAGCGTCGATTTTTGTGATGCTCGTCAGGGGGGCGGAGCCTATGGAAAAACGCCA
GCAACGCGGCCTTTTTACGGTTCCTGGCCTTTTGCTGGCCTTTTGCTCACATGTTCTTTCCTGCGTTATC
CCCTGATTCTGTGGATAACCGTATTACCGCCTTTGAGTGAGCTGATACCGCTCGCCGCAGCCGAACGACC
GAGCGCAGCGAGTCAGTGAGCGAGGAAGCGGAAGAGCGCCTGATGCGGTATTTTCTCCTTACGCATCTGT
GCGGTATTTCACACCGCAATGGTGCACTCTCAGTACAATCTGCTCTGATGCCGCATAGTTAAGCCAGTAT
ACACTCCGCTATCGCTACGTGACTGGGTCATGGCTGCGCCCCGACACCCGCCAACACCCGCTGACGCGCC
CTGACGGGCTTGTCTGCTCCCGGCATCCGCTTACAGACAAGCTGTGACCGTCTCCGGGAGCTGCATGTGT
CAGAGGTTTTCACCGTCATCACCGAAACGCGCGAGGCAGCTGCGGTAAAGCTCATCAGCGTGGTCGTGAA
GCGATTCACAGATGTCTGCCTGTTCATCCGCGTCCAGCTCGTTGAGTTTCTCCAGAAGCGTTAATGTCTG
GCTTCTGATAAAGCGGGCCATGTTAAGGGCGGTTTTTTCCTGTTTGGTCACTGATGCCTCCGTGTAAGGG
GGATTTCTGTTCATGGGGGTAATGATACCGATGAAACGAGAGAGGATGCTCACGATACGGGTTACTGATG
ATGAACATGCCCGGTTACTGGAACGTTGTGAGGGTAAACAACTGGCGGTATGGATGCGGCGGGACCAGAG
AAAAATCACTCAGGGTCAATGCCAGCGCTTCGTTAATACAGATGTAGGTGTTCCACAGGGTAGCCAGCAG
CATCCTGCGATGCAGATCCGGAACATAATGGTGCAGGGCGCTGACTTCCGCGTTTCCAGACTTTACGAAA
CACGGAAACCGAAGACCATTCATGTTGTTGCTCAGGTCGCAGACGTTTTGCAGCAGCAGTCGCTTCACGT
TCGCTCGCGTATCGGTGATTCATTCTGCTAACCAGTAAGGCAACCCCGCCAGCCTAGCCGGGTCCTCAAC
GACAGGAGCACGATCATGCGCACCCGTGGGGCCGCCATGCCGGCGATAATGGCCTGCTTCTCGCCGAAAC
GTTTGGTGGCGGGACCAGTGACGAAGGCTTGAGCGAGGGCGTGCAAGATTCCGAATACCGCAAGCGACAG
GCCGATCATCGTCGCGCTCCAGCGAAAGCGGTCCTCGCCGAAAATGACCCAGAGCGCTGCCGGCACCTGT
CCTACGAGTTGCATGATAAAGAAGACAGTCATAAGTGCGGCGACGATAGTCATGCCCCGCGCCCACCGGA
AGGAGCTGACTGGGTTGAAGGCTCTCAAGGGCATCGGTCGAGATCCCGGTGCCTAATGAGTGAGCTAACT
TACATTAATTGCGTTGCGCTCACTGCCCGCTTTCCAGTCGGGAAACCTGTCGTGCCAGCTGCATTAATGA
ATCGGCCAACGCGCGGGGAGAGGCGGTTTGCGTATTGGGCGCCAGGGTGGTTTTTCTTTTCACCAGTGAG
ACGGGCAACAGCTGATTGCCCTTCACCGCCTGGCCCTGAGAGAGTTGCAGCAAGCGGTCCACGCTGGTTT
GCCCCAGCAGGCGAAAATCCTGTTTGATGGTGGTTAACGGCGGGATATAACATGAGCTGTCTTCGGTATC
GTCGTATCCCACTACCGAGATGTCCGCACCAACGCGCAGCCCGGACTCGGTAATGGCGCGCATTGCGCCC
AGCGCCATCTGATCGTTGGCAACCAGCATCGCAGTGGGAACGATGCCCTCATTCAGCATTTGCATGGTTT
GTTGAAAACCGGACATGGCACTCCAGTCGCCTTCCCGTTCCGCTATCGGCTGAATTTGATTGCGAGTGAG
ATATTTATGCCAGCCAGCCAGACGCAGACGCGCCGAGACAGAACTTAATGGGCCCGCTAACAGCGCGATT
TGCTGGTGACCCAATGCGACCAGATGCTCCACGCCCAGTCGCGTACCGTCTTCATGGGAGAAAATAATAC
TGTTGATGGGTGTCTGGTCAGAGACATCAAGAAATAACGCCGGAACATTAGTGCAGGCAGCTTCCACAGC
AATGGCATCCTGGTCATCCAGCGGATAGTTAATGATCAGCCCACTGACGCGTTGCGCGAGAAGATTGTGC
ACCGCCGCTTTACAGGCTTCGACGCCGCTTCGTTCTACCATCGACACCACCACGCTGGCACCCAGTTGAT
CGGCGCGAGATTTAATCGCCGCGACAATTTGCGACGGCGCGTGCAGGGCCAGACTGGAGGTGGCAACGCC
AATCAGCAACGACTGTTTGCCCGCCAGTTGTTGTGCCACGCGGTTGGGAATGTAATTCAGCTCCGCCATC
GCCGCTTCCACTTTTTCCCGCGTTTTCGCAGAAACGTGGCTGGCCTGGTTCACCACGCGGGAAACGGTCT
GATAAGAGACACCGGCATACTCTGCGACATCGTATAACGTTACTGGTTTCACATTCACCACCCTGAATTG
ACTCTCTTCCGGGCGCTATCATGCCATACCGCGAAAGGTTTTGCGCCATTCGATGGTGTCCGGGATCTCG
ACGCTCTCCCTTATGCGACTCCTGCATTAGGAAGCAGCCCAGTAGTAGGTTGAGGCCGTTGAGCACCGCC
GCCGCAAGGAATGGTGCATGCAAGGAGATGGCGCCCAACAGTCCCCCGGCCACGGGGCCTGCCACCATAC
CCACGCCGAAACAAGCGCTCATGAGCCCGAAGTGGCGAGCCCGATCTTCCCCATCGGTGATGTCGGCGAT
ATAGGCGCCAGCAACCGCACCTGTGGCG
