>Addgene plasmid #111289 | HsCLYBL(aa23-340) D320N-His | depositor partial sequence | sequence record 209278 | hCLYBL(aa23-340) D320N
ATGGCCAGCTTAGCCAACCCGCGTCTGGGCTACAGTAGCAGCAGCCACCACAAGTACATCCCTCGTCGCG
CAGTGCTGTATGTGCCGGGCAACGATGAGAAGAAGATTAAGAAGATTCCGAGCCTGAACGTGGATTGCGC
AGTGCTGGACTGTGAGGACGGCGTGGCAGCCAACAAAAAGAACGAAGCCCGCCTGCGCATCGTGAAGACC
CTGGAGGACATCGATCTGGGCCCGACCGAGAAATGCGTGCGTGTGAACAGCGTTAGCAGCGGTCTGGCAG
AAGAGGATTTAGAGACCCTGCTGCAGAGCCGCGTTCTGCCGAGCAGTCTGATGCTGCCGAAGGTGGAGAG
CCCGGAAGAGATCCAGTGGTTCGCCGATAAGTTCAGCTTCCACCTGAAGGGTCGCAAGCTGGAGCAGCCG
ATGAACCTGATCCCTTTCGTGGAGACAGCCATGGGCCTGCTGAATTTCAAAGCCGTGTGCGAGGAGACCC
TGAAGGTTGGTCCGCAAGTGGGCCTGTTCCTGGACGCCGTTGTGTTCGGCGGTGAGGACTTCCGCGCAAG
CATTGGCGCAACCAGCAGTAAGGAGACCCTGGATATCCTGTATGCCCGCCAGAAAATCGTGGTGATCGCC
AAGGCCTTCGGCCTGCAGGCCATCGACCTGGTGTACATTGACTTCCGTGATGGCGCCGGCTTACTGCGTC
AGAGCCGCGAAGGTGCAGCCATGGGCTTCACCGGTAAGCAGGTTATCCACCCTAACCAAATCGCCGTGGT
GCAGGAACAGTTTAGCCCGAGCCCGGAGAAGATCAAGTGGGCCGAAGAGCTGATCGCCGCCTTCAAGGAG
CATCAGCAGCTGGGCAAGGGTGCCTTTACCTTCCAAGGCAGCATGATTAACATGCCGCTGCTGAAGCAGG
CCCAGAACACCGTTACCCTGGCCACCAGCATTAAGGAGAAACTCGAGCACCACCACCACCACCACTGAGA
TCCGGCTGCAGCCGTG
